>Addgene plasmid #76620 | DLG1 gRNA (BRDN0001147622) | addgene full sequence | sequence record 189000 | Addgene Assembled Sequence
CCCGGGTGCAAAGATGGATAAAGTTTTAAACAGAGAGGAATCTTTGCAGCTAATGGACCTTCTAGGTCTT
GAAAGGAGTGGGAATTGGCTCCGGTGCCCGTCAGTGGGCAGAGCGCACATCGCCCACAGTCCCCGAGAAG
TTGGGGGGAGGGGTCGGCAATTGATCCGGTGCCTAGAGAAGGTGGCGCGGGGTAAACTGGGAAAGTGATG
TCGTGTACTGGCTCCGCCTTTTTCCCGAGGGTGGGGGAGAACCGTATATAAGTGCAGTAGTCGCCGTGAA
CGTTCTTTTTCGCAACGGGTTTGCCGCCAGAACACAGGTAAGTGCCGTGTGTGGTTCCCGCGGGCCTGGC
CTCTTTACGGGTTATGGCCCTTGCGTGCCTTGAATTACTTCCACCTGGCTGCAGTACGTGATTCTTGATC
CCGAGCTTCGGGTTGGAAGTGGGTGGGAGAGTTCGAGGCCTTGCGCTTAAGGAGCCCCTTCGCCTCGTGC
TTGAGTTGAGGCCTGGCCTGGGCGCTGGGGCCGCCGCGTGCGAATCTGGTGGCACCTTCGCGCCTGTCTC
GCTGCTTTCGATAAGTCTCTAGCCATTTAAAATTTTTGATGACCTGCTGCGACGCTTTTTTTCTGGCAAG
ATAGTCTTGTAAATGCGGGCCAAGATCTGCACACTGGTATTTCGGTTTTTGGGGCCGCGGGCGGCGACGG
GGCCCGTGCGTCCCAGCGCACATGTTCGGCGAGGCGGGGCCTGCGAGCGCGGCCACCGAGAATCGGACGG
GGGTAGTCTCAAGCTGGCCGGCCTGCTCTGGTGCCTGGCCTCGCGCCGCCGTGTATCGCCCCGCCCTGGG
CGGCAAGGCTGGCCCGGTCGGCACCAGTTGCGTGAGCGGAAAGATGGCCGCTTCCCGGCCCTGCTGCAGG
GAGCTCAAAATGGAGGACGCGGCGCTCGGGAGAGCGGGCGGGTGAGTCACCCACACAAAGGAAAAGGGCC
TTTCCGTCCTCAGCCGTCGCTTCATGTGACTCCACGGAGTACCGGGCGCCGTCCAGGCACCTCGATTAGT
TCTCGAGCTTTTGGAGTACGTCGTCTTTAGGTTGGGGGGAGGGGTTTTATGCGATGGAGTTTCCCCACAC
TGAGTGGGTGGAGACTGAAGTTAGGCCAGCTTGGCACTTGATGTAATTCTCCTTGGAATTTGCCCTTTTT
GAGTTTGGATCTTGGTTCATTCTCAAGCCTCAGACAGTGGTTCAAAGTTTTTTTCTTCCATTTCAGGTGT
CGTGACGTACGGCCACCATGACCGAGTACAAGCCCACGGTGCGCCTCGCCACCCGCGACGACGTCCCCAG
GGCCGTACGCACCCTCGCCGCCGCGTTCGCCGACTACCCCGCCACGCGCCACACCGTCGATCCGGACCGC
CACATCGAGCGGGTCACCGAGCTGCAAGAACTCTTCCTCACGCGCGTCGGGCTCGACATCGGCAAGGTGT
GGGTCGCGGACGACGGCGCCGCCGTGGCGGTCTGGACCACGCCGGAGAGCGTCGAAGCGGGGGCGGTGTT
CGCCGAGATCGGCCCGCGCATGGCCGAGTTGAGCGGTTCCCGGCTGGCCGCGCAGCAACAGATGGAAGGC
CTCCTGGCGCCGCACCGGCCCAAGGAGCCCGCGTGGTTCCTGGCCACCGTCGGAGTCTCGCCCGACCACC
AGGGCAAGGGTCTGGGCAGCGCCGTCGTGCTCCCCGGAGTGGAGGCGGCCGAGCGCGCCGGGGTGCCCGC
CTTCCTGGAGACCTCCGCGCCCCGCAACCTCCCCTTCTACGAGCGGCTCGGCTTCACCGTCACCGCCGAC
GTCGAGGTGCCCGAAGGACCGCGCACCTGGTGCATGACCCGCAAGCCCGGTGCCTGAACGCGTTAAGTCG
ACAATCAACCTCTGGATTACAAAATTTGTGAAAGATTGACTGGTATTCTTAACTATGTTGCTCCTTTTAC
GCTATGTGGATACGCTGCTTTAATGCCTTTGTATCATGCTATTGCTTCCCGTATGGCTTTCATTTTCTCC
TCCTTGTATAAATCCTGGTTGCTGTCTCTTTATGAGGAGTTGTGGCCCGTTGTCAGGCAACGTGGCGTGG
TGTGCACTGTGTTTGCTGACGCAACCCCCACTGGTTGGGGCATTGCCACCACCTGTCAGCTCCTTTCCGG
GACTTTCGCTTTCCCCCTCCCTATTGCCACGGCGGAACTCATCGCCGCCTGCCTTGCCCGCTGCTGGACA
GGGGCTCGGCTGTTGGGCACTGACAATTCCGTGGTGTTGTCGGGGAAATCATCGTCCTTTCCTTGGCTGC
TCGCCTGTGTTGCCACCTGGATTCTGCGCGGGACGTCCTTCTGCTACGTCCCTTCGGCCCTCAATCCAGC
GGACCTTCCTTCCCGCGGCCTGCTGCCGGCTCTGCGGCCTCTTCCGCGTCTTCGCCTTCGCCCTCAGACG
AGTCGGATCTCCCTTTGGGCCGCCTCCCCGCGTCGACTTTAAGACCAATGACTTACAAGGCAGCTGTAGA
TCTTAGCCACTTTTTAAAAGAAAAGGGGGGACTGGAAGGGCTAATTCACTCCCAACGAAGACAAGATCTG
CTTTTTGCTTGTACTGGGTCTCTCTGGTTAGACCAGATCTGAGCCTGGGAGCTCTCTGGCTAACTAGGGA
ACCCACTGCTTAAGCCTCAATAAAGCTTGCCTTGAGTGCTTCAAGTAGTGTGTGCCCGTCTGTTGTGTGA
CTCTGGTAACTAGAGATCCCTCAGACCCTTTTAGTCAGTGTGGAAAATCTCTAGCAGTACGTATAGTAGT
TCATGTCATCTTATTATTCAGTATTTATAACTTGCAAAGAAATGAATATCAGAGAGTGAGAGGAACTTGT
TTATTGCAGCTTATAATGGTTACAAATAAAGCAATAGCATCACAAATTTCACAAATAAAGCATTTTTTTC
ACTGCATTCTAGTTGTGGTTTGTCCAAACTCATCAATGTATCTTATCATGTCTGGCTCTAGCTATCCCGC
CCCTAACTCCGCCCATCCCGCCCCTAACTCCGCCCAGTTCCGCCCATTCTCCGCCCCATGGCTGACTAAT
TTTTTTTATTTATGCAGAGGCCGAGGCCGCCTCGGCCTCTGAGCTATTCCAGAAGTAGTGAGGAGGCTTT
TTTGGAGGCCTAGGGACGTACCCAATTCGCCCTATAGTGAGTCGTATTACGCGCGCTCACTGGCCGTCGT
TTTACAACGTCGTGACTGGGAAAACCCTGGCGTTACCCAACTTAATCGCCTTGCAGCACATCCCCCTTTC
GCCAGCTGGCGTAATAGCGAAGAGGCCCGCACCGATCGCCCTTCCCAACAGTTGCGCAGCCTGAATGGCG
AATGGG
[124 nt withheld, positions 3367-3490]
C
[91 nt withheld, positions 3492-3582]
A
[49 nt withheld, positions 3584-3632]
CCTTTGACGTTGGAGTCCACGTTCTTT
[37 nt withheld, positions 3660-3696]
ACCCTATCTCGGTCTATTCTTTTGATTTATAAGGGATTTTGCCGATTTCGGCCTATTGGTTAAAAAATGA
GCTGATTTAACAAAAATTTAACGCGAATTTTAACAAAATATTAACGCTTACAATTTAGGTGGCACTTTTC
GGGGAAATGTGCGCGGAACCCCTATTTGTTTATTTTTCTAAATACATTCAAATATGTATCCGCTCATGAG
ACAATAACCCTGATAAATGCTTCAATAATATTGAAAAAGGAAGAGTATGAGTATTCAACATTTCCGTGTC
GCCCTTATTCCCTTTTTTGCGGCATTTTGCCTTCCTGTTTTTGCTCACCCAGAAACGCTGGTGAAAGTAA
AAGATGCTGAAGATCAGTTGGGTGCACGAGTGGGTTACATCGAACTGGATCTCAACAGCGGTAAGATCCT
TGAGAGTTTTCGCCCCGAAGAACGTTTTCCAATGATGAGCACTTTTAAAGTTCTGCTATGTGGCGCGGTA
TTATCCCGTATTGACGCCGGGCAAGAGCAACTCGGTCGCCGCATACACTATTCTCAGAATGACTTGGTTG
AGTACTCACCAGTCACAGAAAAGCATCTTACGGATGGCATGACAGTAAGAGAATTATGCAGTGCTGCCAT
AACCATGAGTGATAACACTGCGGCCAACTTACTTCTGACAACGATCGGAGGACCGAAGGAGCTAACCGCT
TTTTTGCACAACATGGGGGATCATGTAACTCGCCTTGATCGTTGGGAACCGGAGCTGAATGAAGCCATAC
CAAACGACGAGCGTGACACCACGATGCCTGTAGCAATGGCAACAACGTTGCGCAAACTATTAACTGGCGA
ACTACTTACTCTAGCTTCCCGGCAACAATTAATAGACTGGATGGAGGCGGATAAAGTTGCAGGACCACTT
CTGCGCTCGGCCCTTCCGGCTGGCTGGTTTATTGCTGATAAATCTGGAGCCGGTGAGCGTGGGTCTCGCG
GTATCATTGCAGCACTGGGGCCAGATGGTAAGCCCTCCCGTATCGTAGTTATCTACACGACGGGGAGTCA
GGCAACTATGGATGAACGAAATAGACAGATCGCTGAGATAGGTGCCTCACTGATTAAGCATTGGTAACTG
TCAGACCAAGTTTACTCATATATACTTTAGATTGATTTAAAACTTCATTTTTAATTTAAAAGGATCTAGG
TGAAGATCCTTTTTGATAATCTCATGACCAAAATCCCTTAACGTGAGTTTTCGTTCCACTGAGCGTCAGA
CCCCGTAGAAAAGATCAAAGGATCTTCTTGAGATCCTTTTTTTCTGCGCGTAATCTGCTGCTTGCAAACA
AAAAAACCACCGCTACCAGCGGTGGTTTGTTTGCCGGATCAAGAGCTACCAACTCTTTTTCCGAAGGTAA
CTGGCTTCAGCAGAGCGCAGATACCAAATACTGTTCTTCTAGTGTAGCCGTAGTTAGGCCACCACTTCAA
GAACTCTGTAGCACCGCCTACATACCTCGCTCTGCTAATCCTGTTACCAGTGGCTGCTGCCAGTGGCGAT
AAGTCGTGTCTTACCGGGTTGGACTCAAGACGATAGTTACCGGATAAGGCGCAGCGGTCGGGCTGAACGG
GGGGTTCGTGCACACAGCCCAGCTTGGAGCGAACGACCTACACCGAACTGAGATACCTACAGCGTGAGCT
ATGAGAAAGCGCCACGCTTCCCGAAGGGAGAAAGGCGGACAGGTATCCGGTAAGCGGCAGGGTCGGAACA
GGAGAGCGCACGAGGGAGCTTCCAGGGGGAAACGCCTGGTATCTTTATAGTCCTGTCGGGTTTCGCCACC
TCTGACTTGAGCGTCGATTTTTGTGATGCTCGTCAGGGGGGCGGAGCCTATGGAAAAACGCCAGCAACGC
GGCCTTTTTACGGTTCCTGGCCTTTTGCTGGCCTTTTGCTCACATGTTCTTTCCTGCGTTATCCCCTGAT
TCTGTGGATAACCGTATTACCGCCTTTGAGTGAGCTGATACCGCTCGCCGCAGCCGAACGACCGAGCGCA
GCGAGTCAGTGAGCGAGGAAGCGGAAGAGCGCCCAATACGCAAACCGCCTCTCCCCGCGCGTTGGCCGAT
TCATTAATGCAGCTGGCACGACAGGTTTCCCGACTGGAAAGCGGGCAGTGAGCGCAACGCAATTAATGTG
AGTTAGCTCACTCATTAGGCACCCCAGGCTTTACACTTTATGCTTCCGGCTCGTATGTTGTGTGGAATTG
TGAGCGGATAACAATTTCACACAGGAAACAGCTATGACCATGATTACGCCAAGCGCGCAATTAACCCTCA
CTAAAGGGAACAAAAGCTGGAGCTGCAAGCTTAATGTAGTCTTATGCAATACTCTTGTAGTCTTGCAACA
TGGTAACGATGAGTTAGCAACATGCCTTACAAGGAGAGAAAAAGCACCGTGCATGCCGATTGGTGGAAGT
AAGGTGGTACGATCGTGCCTTATTAGGAAGGCAACAGACGGGTCTGACATGGATTGGACGAACCACTGAA
TTGCCGCATTGCAGAGATATTGTATTTAAGTGCCTAGCTCGATACATAAACGGGTCTCTCTGGTTAGACC
AGATCTGAGCCTGGGAGCTCTCTGGCTAACTAGGGAACCCACTGCTTAAGCCTCAATAAAGCTTGCCTTG
AGTGCTTCAAGTAGTGTGTGCCCGTCTGTTGTGTGACTCTGGTAACTAGAGATCCCTCAGACCCTTTTAG
TCAGTGTGGAAAATCTCTAGCAGTGGCGCCCGAACAGGGACTTGAAAGCGAAAGGGAAACCAGAGGAGCT
CTCTCGACGCAGGACTCGGCTTGCTGAAGCGCGCACGGCAAGAGGCGAGGGGCGGCGACTGGTGAGTACG
CCAAAAATTTTGACTAGCGGAGGCTAGAAGGAGAGAGATGGGTGCGAGAGCGTCAGTATTAAGCGGGGGA
GAATTAGATCGCGATGGGAAAAAATTCGGTTAAGGCCAGGGGGAAAGAAAAAATATAAATTAAAACATAT
AGTATGGGCAAGCAGGGAGCTAGAACGATTCGCAGTTAATCCTGGCCTGTTAGAAACATCAGAAGGCTGT
AGACAAATACTGGGACAGCTACAACCATCCCTTCAGACAGGATCAGAAGAACTTAGATCATTATATAATA
CAGTAGCAACCCTCTATTGTGTGCATCAAAGGATAGAGATAAAAGACACCAAGGAAGCTTTAGACAAGAT
AGAGGAAGAGCAAAACAAAAGTAAGACCACCGCACAGCAAGCGGCCGCTGATCTTCAGACCTGGAGGAGG
AGATATGAGGGACAATTGGAGAAGTGAATTATATAAATATAAAGTAGTAAAAATTGAACCATTAGGAGTA
GCACCCACCAAGGCAAAGAGAAGAGTGGTGCAGAGAGAAAAAAGAGCAGTGGGAATAGGAGCTTTGTTCC
TTGGGTTCTTGGGAGCAGCAGGAAGCACTATGGGCGCAGCGTCAATGACGCTGACGGTACAGGCCAGACA
ATTATTGTCTGGTATAGTGCAGCAGCAGAACAATTTGCTGAGGGCTATTGAGGCGCAACAGCATCTGTTG
CAACTCACAGTCTGGGGCATCAAGCAGCTCCAGGCAAGAATCCTGGCTGTGGAAAGATACCTAAAGGATC
AACAGCTCCTGGGGATTTGGGGTTGCTCTGGAAAACTCATTTGCACCACTGCTGTGCCTTGGAATGCTAG
TTGGAGTAATAAATCTCTGGAACAGATTTGGAATCACACGACCTGGATGGAGTGGGACAGAGAAATTAAC
AATTACACAAGCTTAATACACTCCTTAATTGAAGAATCGCAAAACCAGCAAGAAAAGAATGAACAAGAAT
TATTGGAATTAGATAAATGGGCAAGTTTGTGGAATTGGTTTAACATAACAAATTGGCTGTGGTATATAAA
ATTATTCATAATGATAGTAGGAGGCTTGGTAGGTTTAAGAATAGTTTTTGCTGTACTTTCTATAGTGAAT
AGAGTTAGGCAGGGATATTCACCATTATCGTTTCAGACCCACCTCCCAACCCCGAGGGGACCCAGAGAGG
GCCTATTTCCCATGATTCCTTCATATTTGCATATACGATACAAGGCTGTTAGAGAGATAATTAGAATTAA
TTTGACTGTAAACACAAAGATATTAGTACAAAATACGTGACGTAGAAAGTAATAATTTCTTGGGTAGTTT
GCAGTTTTAAAATTATGTTTTAAAATGGACTATCATATGCTTACCGTAACTTGAAAGTATTTCGATTTCT
TGGCTTTATATATCTTGTGGAAAGGACGAAACACCGTTGAGTCATCTCCAATGTGTGTTTTAGAGCTAGA
AATAGCAAGTTAAAATAAGGCTAGTCCGTTATCAACTTGAAAAAGTGGCACCGAGTCGGTGCTTTTTTAA
GCTTGGCGTAACTAGATCTTGAGACAAATGGCAGTATTCATCCACAATTTTAAAAGAAAAGGGGGGATTG
GGGGGTACAGTGCAGGGGAAAGAATAGTAGACATAATAGCAACAGACATACAAACTAAAGAATTACAAAA
ACAAATTACAAAAATTCAAAATTTTCGGGTTTATTACAGGGACAGCAGAGATCCACTTTGGCGCCGGCTC
GAGGGGG
Features (pLannotate 1.2.2; 29 found; start..end, strand, type, name):
     14..80      +  CDS            small t antigen (fragment): SV40 (simian virus 40) small t antigen
    106..317     +  promoter       EF-1α core promoter: core promoter for human elongation factor EF-1α
    318..1256    +  intron         EF-1α intron A: intron upstream of the start codon of human EF-1α
   1278..1877    +  CDS            PuroR (fragment): puromycin N-acetyltransferase; pac from Streptomyces; confers resistance to puromycin
   1893..2481    +  misc_feature   WPRE: woodchuck hepatitis virus posttranscriptional regulatory element
   2532..2551    +  misc_feature   cPPT/CTS (fragment): central polypurine tract and central termination sequence of HIV-1
   2553..2786    +  LTR            3' LTR (ΔU3): self-inactivating 3' long terminal repeat (LTR) from HIV-1
   2864..2985    +  polyA_signal   SV40 poly(A) signal: SV40 polyadenylation signal
   3025..3160    +  rep_origin     SV40 ori: SV40 origin of replication
   3181..3199    -  promoter       T7 promoter: promoter for bacteriophage T7 RNA polymerase
   3207..3362    +  CDS            lacZα (fragment): LacZα fragment of β-galactosidase; lacZ fragment
   3367..3795    +  rep_origin     f1 ori (sequence partly withheld): f1 bacteriophage origin of replication; arrow indicates direction of (+) strand synthesis
   3848..3952    +  promoter       AmpR promoter: bla
   3953..4813    +  CDS            AmpR: β-lactamase; bla; confers resistance to ampicillin, carbenicillin, and related antibiotics
   4984..5572    +  rep_origin     ori: high-copy-number ColE1/pMB1/pBR322/pUC origin of replication
   5755..5847    +  CDS            lacI (fragment): lac repressor; lacI; The lac repressor binds to the lac operator to inhibit transcription in E. coli. This inhibition can be relieved by adding lactose or isopropyl-β-D-thiogalactopyranoside (IPTG).
   5860..5881    +  protein_bind   CAP binding site: CAP binding activates transcription in the presence of cAMP. E. coli catabolite activator protein
   5896..5926    +  promoter       lac promoter: promoter for the E. coli lac operon
   5934..5950    +  protein_bind   lac operator: The lac repressor binds to the lac operator to inhibit transcription in E. coli. This inhibition can be relieved by adding lactose or isopropyl-β-D-thiogalactopyranoside (IPTG). lac repressor encoded by lacI
   5995..6013    +  promoter       T3 promoter: promoter for bacteriophage T3 RNA polymerase
   6041..6267    +  promoter       RSV promoter: Rous sarcoma virus enhancer/promoter
   6268..6448    +  LTR            5' LTR (truncated): truncated 5' long terminal repeat (LTR) from HIV-1
   6495..6620    +  misc_feature   HIV-1 Ψ: packaging signal of human immunodeficiency virus type 1
   6604..6967    +  CDS            HIV-1 gag (fragment): gag protein from human immunodeficiency virus 1; gag
   7113..7346    +  misc_feature   RRE: The Rev response element (RRE) of HIV-1 allows for Rev-dependent mRNA export from the nucleus to the cytoplasm.
   7723..7749    +  CDS            Rev (fragment): human immunodeficiency virus 1 (HIV-1) Rev protein; rev; enhances nuclear export of unspliced and incompletely spliced viral mRNAs
   7753..7993    +  promoter       U6 promoter: RNA polymerase III promoter for human U6 snRNA
   8023..8098    +  misc_RNA       gRNA scaffold: guide RNA scaffold for the Streptococcus pyogenes CRISPR/Cas9 system
   8154..8271    +  misc_feature   cPPT/CTS: central polypurine tract and central termination sequence of HIV-1
