[The description below was written by a language model from this plasmid's Addgene catalogue record and pLannotate feature annotations shown in this document.]
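Description:
DLG1 gRNA (BRDN0001147622) is a third-generation lentiviral CRISPR guide plasmid built on the lentiGuide-Puro backbone. It expresses a single guide RNA against human DLG1 (also known as SAP97 or hdlg). In bacteria it is maintained as a high-copy plasmid through a ColE1/pUC-type origin and selected with ampicillin via the β-lactamase gene. An f1 origin, an SV40 origin and lac/T7/T3 promoter remnants are carried over from the parental cloning vector.

The transfer cassette begins with an RSV promoter fused to a truncated HIV-1 5' LTR, an arrangement that allows Tat-independent production of the viral genomic RNA. This is followed by the Ψ packaging signal with an adjoining gag fragment and by the Rev response element for Rev-dependent nuclear export. Downstream, a human U6 RNA polymerase III promoter drives the DLG1-specific spacer joined to the Streptococcus pyogenes Cas9 guide scaffold. Next comes the cPPT/CTS, which aids nuclear import of the reverse-transcribed genome. The EF-1α core promoter with its intron A then drives puromycin N-acetyltransferase for selection of transduced mammalian cells, and a WPRE enhances transcript expression. The cassette ends in a self-inactivating ΔU3 3' LTR, with an SV40 polyadenylation signal beyond it.

The plasmid does not encode Cas9, so it must be used with a separate Cas9 vector or in cells that already express Cas9. The guide was designed to match several DLG1 reference transcripts and belongs to a human kinome gRNA collection. It is suited to knocking out DLG1 in human cells by lentiviral transduction followed by puromycin selection.
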