Addgene plasmid #76620: DLG1 gRNA (BRDN0001147622)
Purpose: 3rd generation lentiviral gRNA plasmid targeting human DLG1
Depositing lab: John Doench & David Root. Depositing organization: Broad Institute. Publication: Optimized sgRNA design to maximize activity and minimize off-target effects of CRISPR-Cas9. Doench JG, Fusi N, Sullender M, Hegde M, Vaimberg EW, Donovan KF, Smith I, Tothova Z, Wilen C, Orchard R, Virgin HW, Listgarten J, Root DE. Nat Biotechnol. 2016 Jan 18. doi: 10.1038/nbt.3437. PubMed 26780180.
Backbone
  Vector backbone: lentiGuide-Puro
  Backbone manufacturer: Zhang Lab (Addgene plasmid # 52963)
  Vector type: Mammalian Expression, Lentiviral, CRISPR
  Selectable markers: Puromycin
Growth in bacteria
  Bacterial resistance: Ampicillin, 100 μg/mL
  Growth temperature: 37°C
  Growth strain: DH5alpha
  Copy number: High Copy
Gene/Insert
  Gene/Insert name: DLG1 (alt names: DLG1; NM_001098424.1)
  gRNA/shRNA sequence: TTGAGTCATCTCCAATGTGT
  Species: H. sapiens (human)
  Entrez Gene: DLG1 (a.k.a. DLGH1, SAP-97, SAP97, hdlg)
  Promoter: hU6
  Cloning method: Unknown
  Sequencing primers: 5′ U6-F; 3′ pS2-R
Terms and licenses: Academic/Nonprofit Terms; Industry Terms: Not Available to Industry
Depositor comments: The gRNA was designed to target the following Genbank reference sequence(s): NM_001098424.1,NM_001204386.1,NM_001204387.1,NM_001204388.1,NM_001290983.1,NM_004087.2. Note that this plasmid does NOT contain Cas9. It should be used in conjunction with lentiCas9-Blast (Addgene #52962) or otherwise with cell lines already expressing Cas9. Browse the full kinome gRNA library at http://www.addgene.org/pooled-library/broadgpp-human-kinome/ or visit http://www.broadinstitute.org/rnai/public/ for detailed protocols and information.
How to cite: DLG1 gRNA (BRDN0001147622) was a gift from John Doench & David Root (Addgene plasmid # 76620 ; http://n2t.net/addgene:76620 ; RRID:Addgene_76620)
