>Addgene plasmid #76620 | DLG1 gRNA (BRDN0001147622) | depositor partial sequence | sequence record 144080 | Target Sequence
TTGAGTCATCTCCAATGTGT
