>Addgene plasmid #76620 | DLG1 gRNA (BRDN0001147622) | addgene partial sequence | sequence record 151062 | hU6-F 5'-GAGGGCCTATTTCCCATGATT-3'
ATTAGAATTAATTTGACTGTAAACACAAAGATATTAGTACAAAATACGTGACGTAGAAAGTAATAATTTC
TTGGGTAGTTTGCAGTTTTAAAATTATGTTTTAAAATGGACTATCATATGCTTACCGTAACTTGAAAGTA
TTTCGATTTCTTGGCTTTATATATCTTGTGGAAAGGACGAAACACCGTTGAGTCATCTCCAATGTGTGTT
TTAGAGCTAGAAATAGCAAGTTAAAATAAGGCTAGTCCGTTATCAACTTGAAAAAGTGGCACCGAGTCGG
TGCTTTTTTAAGCTTGGCGTAACTAGATCTTGAGACAAATGGCAGTATTCATCCACAATTTTAAAAGAAA
AGGGGGGATTGGGGGGTACAGTGCAGGGGAAAGAATAGTAGACATAATAGCAACAGACATACAAACTAAA
GAATTACAAAAACAAATTACAAAAATTCAAAATTTTCGGGTTTATTACAGGGACAGCAGAGATCCACTTT
GGCGCCGGCTCGAGGGGGCCCGGGTGCAAAGATGGATAAAGTTTTAAACAGAGAGGAATCTTTGCAGCTA
ATGGACCTTCTAGGTCTTGAAAGGAGTGGGAATTGGCTCCGGTGCCCGTCAGTGGGCAGAGCGCACATCG
CCCACAGTCCCCGAGAAGTTGGGGGGAGGGGTCGGCAATTGATCCGGTGCCTAGAGAAGGTGGCGCGGGG
TAAACTGGGAAAGTGATGTCGTGTACTGGCTCCGCCTTTTTCCCGAGG
